Addgene plasmid #107919: pMEL13
Purpose: kan based Yeast/E.coli shuttle vector designed to clone and express Cas9 programming spacer
Depositing lab: Jean-Marc Daran. Depositing organization: Delft University of Technology. Publication: CRISPR/Cas9: a molecular Swiss army knife for simultaneous introduction of multiple genetic modifications in Saccharomyces cerevisiae. Mans R, van Rossum HM, Wijsman M, Backx A, Kuijpers NG, van den Broek M, Daran-Lapujade P, Pronk JT, van Maris AJ, Daran JM. FEMS Yeast Res. 2015 Mar;15(2). pii: fov004. doi: 10.1093/femsyr/fov004. Epub 2015 Mar 4. PubMed 25743786.
Backbone
  Vector backbone: p426-SNR52p-gRNA.CAN1.Y-SUP4t
  Backbone manufacturer: George Church (Addgene plasmid # 43803)
  Backbone size w/o insert (bp): 6130
  Vector type: Yeast Expression, CRISPR
  Selectable markers: Neomycin (select with G418)
Growth in bacteria
  Bacterial resistance: Ampicillin, 100 μg/mL
  Growth temperature: 37°C
  Growth strain: DH5alpha
  Copy number: High Copy
Gene/Insert
  Gene/Insert name: gRNA-CAN1.Y
  gRNA/shRNA sequence: GATACGTTCTCTATGGAGGA
  Species: S. cerevisiae (budding yeast)
  Insert size (bp): 20
  Cloning method: Gibson Cloning
Terms and licenses: Academic/Nonprofit Terms; Industry Terms: Not Available to Industry
How to cite: pMEL13 was a gift from Jean-Marc Daran (Addgene plasmid # 107919 ; http://n2t.net/addgene:107919 ; RRID:Addgene_107919)
