[The description below was written by a language model from this plasmid's Addgene catalogue record and pLannotate feature annotations shown in this document.]
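Description:
pMEL13 is a yeast/E. coli shuttle plasmid for expressing a Cas9-programming guide RNA in Saccharomyces cerevisiae. It is derived from p426-SNR52p-gRNA.CAN1.Y-SUP4t and the sequenced record is about 6.1 kb. In E. coli it replicates at high copy from a ColE1/pUC-type origin and is selected with ampicillin through the bla gene. In yeast it is maintained episomally by the 2μ origin and selected with G418 through a kanMX cassette. That dominant marker is flanked by two loxP sites in the same orientation, an arrangement that would in principle permit Cre-mediated excision, although the record does not describe such a use. Fragments of lacI, lacZα and the f1 origin, along with the lac promoter/operator and the T3 and T7 promoters, are carried over from the cloning backbone and play no evident role in the plasmid's function.

The payload is a guide RNA expression cassette. The S. cerevisiae SNR52 small nucleolar RNA promoter drives a 20-nt spacer fused to the Streptococcus pyogenes gRNA scaffold, and transcription ends at the SUP4 tRNA terminator, with a CYC1 terminator further downstream. The spacer itself is not annotated, but it fits the short gap between the promoter and the scaffold. As deposited it is the CAN1.Y guide, directed against the yeast CAN1 locus. The plasmid encodes no Cas9, so the nuclease must be supplied separately, for example by a Cas9-expressing strain. According to the record, pMEL13 is a kan-based vector for cloning and expressing Cas9 spacers, with Gibson assembly listed as the cloning method. The resident spacer therefore serves as a placeholder that is exchanged for a target-specific sequence for genome editing in yeast.
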