Features (pLannotate 1.2.2; 19 found; start..end, strand, type, name):
    126..1108    +  rep_origin     2μ ori: yeast 2μ plasmid origin of replication
   1135..1239    +  promoter       AmpR promoter: bla
   1240..2100    +  CDS            AmpR: β-lactamase; bla; confers resistance to ampicillin, carbenicillin, and related antibiotics
   2271..2859    +  rep_origin     ori: high-copy-number ColE1/pMB1/pBR322/pUC origin of replication
   3042..3134    +  CDS            lacI (fragment): lac repressor; lacI; The lac repressor binds to the lac operator to inhibit transcription in E. coli. This inhibition can be relieved by adding lactose or isopropyl-β-D-thiogalactopyranoside (IPTG).
   3147..3168    +  protein_bind   CAP binding site: CAP binding activates transcription in the presence of cAMP. E. coli catabolite activator protein
   3183..3213    +  promoter       lac promoter: promoter for the E. coli lac operon
   3221..3237    +  protein_bind   lac operator: The lac repressor binds to the lac operator to inhibit transcription in E. coli. This inhibition can be relieved by adding lactose or isopropyl-β-D-thiogalactopyranoside (IPTG). lac repressor encoded by lacI
   3282..3300    +  promoter       T3 promoter: promoter for bacteriophage T3 RNA polymerase
   3318..3586    +  promoter       SNR52 promoter: promoter for the S. cerevisiae small nucleolar RNA gene SNR52
   3607..3681    +  misc_RNA       gRNA scaffold: guide RNA scaffold for the Streptococcus pyogenes CRISPR/Cas9 system
   3686..3705    +  terminator     SUP4 terminator: transcription terminator for the S. cerevisiae SUP4 tRNA gene
   3757..3946    +  terminator     CYC1 terminator: S. cerevisiae CYC1; transcription terminator for CYC1
   3977..3995    -  promoter       T7 promoter: promoter for bacteriophage T7 RNA polymerase
   4003..4158    +  CDS            lacZα (fragment): LacZα fragment of β-galactosidase; lacZ fragment
   4162..4402    +  rep_origin     f1 ori (fragment) (sequence partly withheld): f1 bacteriophage origin of replication; arrow indicates direction of (+) strand synthesis
   4495..4528    +  protein_bind   loxP: Cre-mediated recombination occurs in the 8-bp core sequence (GCATACAT). Cre recombinase
   4591..5947    -  gene           kanMX: yeast selectable marker conferring kanamycin resistance (Wach et al., 1994)
   6002..6035    +  protein_bind   loxP: Cre-mediated recombination occurs in the 8-bp core sequence (GCATACAT). Cre recombinase
>Addgene plasmid #107919 | pMEL13 | addgene full sequence | sequence record 208527 | Addgene NGS Result
ACAGGCAACACGCAGATATAGGTGCGACGTGAACAGTGAGCTGTATGTGCGCAGCTCGCGTTGCATTTTC
GGAAGCGCTCGTTTTCGGAAACGCTTTGAAGTTCCTATTCCGAAGTTCCTATTCTCTAGAAAGTATAGGA
ACTTCAGAGCGCTTTTGAAAACCAAAAGCGCTCTGAAGACGCACTTTCAAAAAACCAAAAACGCACCGGA
CTGTAACGAGCTACTAAAATATTGCGAATACCGCTTCCACAAACATTGCTCAAAAGTATCTCTTTGCTAT
ATATCTCTGTGCTATATCCCTATATAACCTACCCATCCACCTTTCGCTCCTTGAACTTGCATCTAAACTC
GACCTCTACATTTTTTATGTTTATCTCTAGTATTACTCTTTAGACAAAAAAATTGTAGTAAGAACTATTC
ATAGAGTGAATCGAAAACAATACGAAAATGTAAACATTTCCTATACGTAGTATATAGAGACAAAATAGAA
GAAACCGTTCATAATTTTCTGACCAATGAAGAATCATCAACGCTATCACTTTCTGTTCACAAAGTATGCG
CAATCCACATCGGTATAGAATATAATCGGGGATGCCTTTATCTTGAAAAAATGCACCCGCAGCTTCGCTA
GTAATCAGTAAACGCGGGAAGTGGAGTCAGGCTTTTTTTATGGAAGAGAAAATAGACACCAAAGTAGCCT
TCTTCTAACCTTAACGGACCTACAGTGCAAAAAGTTATCAAGAGACTGCATTATAGAGCGCACAAAGGAG
AAAAAAAGTAATCTAAGATGCTTTGTTAGAAAAATAGCGCTCTCGGGATGCATTTTTGTAGAACAAAAAA
GAAGTATAGATTCTTTGTTGGTAAAATAGCGCTCTCGCGTTGCATTTCTGTTCTGTAAAAATGCAGCTCA
GATTCTTTGTTTGAAAAATTAGCGCTCTCGCGTTGCATTTTTGTTTTACAAAAATGAAGCACAGATTCTT
CGTTGGTAAAATAGCGCTTTCGCGTTGCATTTCTGTTCTGTAAAAATGCAGCTCAGATTCTTTGTTTGAA
AAATTAGCGCTCTCGCGTTGCATTTTTGTTCTACAAAATGAAGCACAGATGCTTCGTTCAGGTGGCACTT
TTCGGGGAAATGTGCGCGGAACCCCTATTTGTTTATTTTTCTAAATACATTCAAATATGTATCCGCTCAT
GAGACAATAACCCTGATAAATGCTTCAATAATATTGAAAAAGGAAGAGTATGAGTATTCAACATTTCCGT
GTCGCCCTTATTCCCTTTTTTGCGGCATTTTGCCTTCCTGTTTTTGCTCACCCAGAAACGCTGGTGAAAG
TAAAAGATGCTGAAGATCAGTTGGGTGCACGAGTGGGTTACATCGAACTGGATCTCAACAGCGGTAAGAT
CCTTGAGAGTTTTCGCCCCGAAGAACGTTTTCCAATGATGAGCACTTTTAAAGTTCTGCTATGTGGCGCG
GTATTATCCCGTATTGACGCCGGGCAAGAGCAACTCGGTCGCCGCATACACTATTCTCAGAATGACTTGG
TTGAGTACTCACCAGTCACAGAAAAGCATCTTACGGATGGCATGACAGTAAGAGAATTATGCAGTGCTGC
CATAACCATGAGTGATAACACTGCGGCCAACTTACTTCTGACAACGATCGGAGGACCGAAGGAGCTAACC
GCTTTTTTGCACAACATGGGGGATCATGTAACTCGCCTTGATCGTTGGGAACCGGAGCTGAATGAAGCCA
TACCAAACGACGAGCGTGACACCACGATGCCTGTAGCAATGGCAACAACGTTGCGCAAACTATTAACTGG
CGAACTACTTACTCTAGCTTCCCGGCAACAATTAATAGACTGGATGGAGGCGGATAAAGTTGCAGGACCA
CTTCTGCGCTCGGCCCTTCCGGCTGGCTGGTTTATTGCTGATAAATCTGGAGCCGGTGAGCGTGGGTCTC
GCGGTATCATTGCAGCACTGGGGCCAGATGGTAAGCCCTCCCGTATCGTAGTTATCTACACGACGGGGAG
TCAGGCAACTATGGATGAACGAAATAGACAGATCGCTGAGATAGGTGCCTCACTGATTAAGCATTGGTAA
CTGTCAGACCAAGTTTACTCATATATACTTTAGATTGATTTAAAACTTCATTTTTAATTTAAAAGGATCT
AGGTGAAGATCCTTTTTGATAATCTCATGACCAAAATCCCTTAACGTGAGTTTTCGTTCCACTGAGCGTC
AGACCCCGTAGAAAAGATCAAAGGATCTTCTTGAGATCCTTTTTTTCTGCGCGTAATCTGCTGCTTGCAA
ACAAAAAAACCACCGCTACCAGCGGTGGTTTGTTTGCCGGATCAAGAGCTACCAACTCTTTTTCCGAAGG
TAACTGGCTTCAGCAGAGCGCAGATACCAAATACTGTTCTTCTAGTGTAGCCGTAGTTAGGCCACCACTT
CAAGAACTCTGTAGCACCGCCTACATACCTCGCTCTGCTAATCCTGTTACCAGTGGCTGCTGCCAGTGGC
GATAAGTCGTGTCTTACCGGGTTGGACTCAAGACGATAGTTACCGGATAAGGCGCAGCGGTCGGGCTGAA
CGGGGGGTTCGTGCACACAGCCCAGCTTGGAGCGAACGACCTACACCGAACTGAGATACCTACAGCGTGA
GCTATGAGAAAGCGCCACGCTTCCCGAAGGGAGAAAGGCGGACAGGTATCCGGTAAGCGGCAGGGTCGGA
ACAGGAGAGCGCACGAGGGAGCTTCCAGGGGGAAACGCCTGGTATCTTTATAGTCCTGTCGGGTTTCGCC
ACCTCTGACTTGAGCGTCGATTTTTGTGATGCTCGTCAGGGGGGCGGAGCCTATGGAAAAACGCCAGCAA
CGCGGCCTTTTTACGGTTCCTGGCCTTTTGCTGGCCTTTTGCTCACATGTTCTTTCCTGCGTTATCCCCT
GATTCTGTGGATAACCGTATTACCGCCTTTGAGTGAGCTGATACCGCTCGCCGCAGCCGAACGACCGAGC
GCAGCGAGTCAGTGAGCGAGGAAGCGGAAGAGCGCCCAATACGCAAACCGCCTCTCCCCGCGCGTTGGCC
GATTCATTAATGCAGCTGGCACGACAGGTTTCCCGACTGGAAAGCGGGCAGTGAGCGCAACGCAATTAAT
GTGAGTTAGCTCACTCATTAGGCACCCCAGGCTTTACACTTTATGCTTCCGGCTCGTATGTTGTGTGGAA
TTGTGAGCGGATAACAATTTCACACAGGAAACAGCTATGACCATGATTACGCCAAGCGCGCAATTAACCC
TCACTAAAGGGAACAAAAGCTGGAGCTTCTTTGAAAAGATAATGTATGATTATGCTTTCACTCATATTTA
TACAGAAACTTGATGTTTTCTTTCGAGTATATACAAGGTGATTACATGTACGTTTGAAGTACAACTCTAG
ATTTTGTAGTGCCCTCTTGGGCTAGCGGTAAAGGTGCGCATTTTTTCACACCCTACAATGTTCTGTTCAA
AAGATTTTGGTCAAACGCTGTAGAAGTGAAAGTTGGTGCGCATGTTTCGGCGTTCGAAACTTCTCCGCAG
TGAAAGATAAATGATCGATACGTTCTCTATGGAGGAGTTTTAGAGCTAGAAATAGCAAGTTAAAATAAGG
CTAGTCCGTTATCAACTTGAAAAAGTGGCACCGAGTCGGTGGTGCTTTTTTTGTTTTTTATGTCTTCGAG
TCATGTAATTAGTTATGTCACGCTTACGTTCACGCCCTCCCCCCACATCCGCTCTAACCGAAAAGGAAGG
AGTTAGACAACCTGAAGTCTAGGTCCCTATTTATTTTTTTATAGTTATGTTAGTATTAAGAACGTTATTT
ATATTTCAAATTTTTCTTTTTTTTCTGTACAGACGCGTGTACGCATGTAACATTATACTGAAAACCTTGC
TTGAGAAGGTTTTGGGACGCTCGAAGGCTTTAATTTGCGGCCGGTACCCAATTCGCCCTATAGTGAGTCG
TATTACGCGCGCTCACTGGCCGTCGTTTTACAACGTCGTGACTGGGAAAACCCTGGCGTTACCCAACTTA
ATCGCCTTGCAGCACATCCCCCTTTCGCCAGCTGGCGTAATAGCGAAGAGGCCCGCACCGATCGCCCTTC
CCAACAGTTGCGCAGCCTGAATGGCGAATGG
[124 nt withheld, positions 4162-4285]
C
[91 nt withheld, positions 4287-4377]
AGGGTGATGGTTCACGTAGTGGGCCGTTGAACATTCTTAGGCTGGTCGAATCATTTAGACACGGGCATCG
TCCTCTCGAAAGGTGGCATAGGCCACTAGTGGATCTGATATCACCTAATAACTTCGTATAGCATACATTA
TACGAAGTTATATTAAGGGTTCTCGAGAGCTCGTTTTCGACACTGGATGGCGGCGTTAGTATCGAATCGA
CAGCAGTATAGCGACCAGCATTCACATACGATTGACGCATGATATTACTTTCTGCGCACTTAACTTCGCA
TCTGGGCAGATGATGTCGAGGCGAAAAAAAATATAAATCACGCTAACATTTGATTAAAATAGAACAACTA
CAATATAAAAAAACTATACAAATGACAAGTTCTTGAAAACAAGAATCTTTTTATTGTCAGTACTGATTAG
AAAAACTCATCGAGCATCAAATGAAACTGCAATTTATTCATATCAGGATTATCAATACCATATTTTTGAA
AAAGCCGTTTCTGTAATGAAGGAGAAAACTCACCGAGGCAGTTCCATAGGATGGCAAGATCCTGGTATCG
GTCTGCGATTCCGACTCGTCCAACATCAATACAACCTATTAATTTCCCCTCGTCAAAAATAAGGTTATCA
AGTGAGAAATCACCATGAGTGACGACTGAATCCGGTGAGAATGGCAAAAGCTTATGCATTTCTTTCCAGA
CTTGTTCAACAGGCCAGCCATTACGCTCGTCATCAAAATCACTCGCATCAACCAAACCGTTATTCATTCG
TGATTGCGCCTGAGCGAGACGAAATACGCGATCGCTGTTAAAAGGACAATTACAAACAGGAATCGAATGC
AACCGGCGCAGGAACACTGCCAGCGCATCAACAATATTTTCACCTGAATCAGGATATTCTTCTAATACCT
GGAATGCTGTTTTGCCGGGGATCGCAGTGGTGAGTAACCATGCATCATCAGGAGTACGGATAAAATGCTT
GATGGTCGGAAGAGGCATAAATTCCGTCAGCCAGTTTAGTCTGACCATCTCATCTGTAACATCATTGGCA
ACGCTACCTTTGCCATGTTTCAGAAACAACTCTGGCGCATCGGGCTTCCCATACAATCGATAGATTGTCG
CACCTGATTGCCCGACATTATCGCGAGCCCATTTATACCCATATAAATCAGCATCCATGTTGGAATTTAA
TCGCGGCCTCGAAACGTGAGTCTTTTCCTTACCCATGGTTGTTTATGTTCGGATGTGATGTGAGAACTGT
ATCCTAGCAAGATTTTAAAAGGAAGTATATGAAAGAAGAACCTCAGTGGCAAATCCTAACCTTTTATATT
TCTCTACAGGGGCGCGGCGTGGGGACAATTCAACGCGTCTGTGAGGGGAGCGTTTCCCTGCTCGCAGGTC
TGCAGCGAGGAGCCGTAATTTTTGCTTCGCGCCGTGCGGCCATCAAAATGTATGGATGCAAATGATTATA
CATGGGGATGTATGGGCTAAATGTACGGGCGACAGTCACATCATGCCCCTGAGCTGCGCACGTCAAGACT
GTCAAGGAGGGTATTCTGGGCCTCCATGTCGCTGGCCGGGTGACCCGGCGGGGACGAGGCAAGCTAAACA
GATCTCTAGACCTAATAACTTCGTATAGCATACATTATACGAAGTTATATTAAGGGTTGTCGACCTGCAG
CGTACGAAGGTGCCTATTGATGATCTGGCGGAATGTCTGCCGTGCCATAGCCATGCCTTCACATATAGT
